Addgene plasmid #53860: FAM165B_pCSdest
Depositing lab: Roger Reeves. Depositing organization: Johns Hopkins University and School of Medicine. Publication: Survey of Human Chromosome 21 Gene Expression Effects on Early Development in Danio rerio. Edie S, Zaghloul NA, Leitch CC, Klinedinst DK, Lebron J, Thole JF, McCallion AS, Katsanis N, Reeves RH. G3 (Bethesda). 2018 Jul 2;8(7):2215-2223. doi: 10.1534/g3.118.200144. PubMed 29760202.
Backbone
  Vector backbone: pCSDest
  Backbone manufacturer: Lawson Lab (Addgene Plasmid 22423)
  Backbone size w/o insert (bp): 4095
  Vector type: Mammalian Expression
Growth in bacteria
  Bacterial resistance: Ampicillin, 100 μg/mL
  Growth temperature: 37°C
  Growth strain: Top10
  Copy number: High Copy
Gene/Insert
  Gene/Insert name: SMIM11 (alt names: C21orf51; FAM165B)
  Species: H. sapiens (human)
  Insert size (bp): 177
  Entrez Gene: FAM165B (a.k.a. C21orf51)
  Promoter: SP6 and CMV
  Cloning method: Gateway Cloning
  Sequencing primers: 5′ CMV-F; 3′ EBV-Rev
Terms and licenses: Academic/Nonprofit Terms; Industry Terms
Depositor comments: NM_058182
How to cite: FAM165B_pCSdest was a gift from Roger Reeves (Addgene plasmid # 53860 ; http://n2t.net/addgene:53860 ; RRID:Addgene_53860)
