[The description below was written by a language model from this plasmid's Addgene catalogue record.]
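Description:
FAM165B_pCSdest is an expression clone carrying the human SMIM11 open reading frame (also known as FAM165B or C21orf51), a very short insert of 177 bp from a gene on chromosome 21. It was moved by Gateway recombination into pCSDest, a roughly 4.1 kb Gateway destination version of the pCS2-type vector. The plasmid is catalogued as a mammalian expression vector, is maintained at high copy number in E. coli, and is selected with ampicillin. The record does not include a feature table, so details such as the origin of replication, the polyadenylation signal and the flanking recombination sites are not explicitly documented, although Gateway cloning normally leaves att site scars on either side of the insert. No epitope tag or reporter fusion is recorded.

Two promoters are listed upstream of the insert, CMV and SP6, and they serve different purposes. The CMV promoter drives constitutive transcription by RNA polymerase II when the plasmid is introduced directly into vertebrate cells. The SP6 phage promoter allows the same coding sequence to be transcribed in vitro to make synthetic mRNA suitable for microinjection into embryos. According to the associated publication, the construct belongs to a set of human chromosome 21 gene clones used to survey the effects of expressing these genes on early zebrafish (Danio rerio) development. This clone therefore provides a means of overexpressing SMIM11 individually and scoring any resulting developmental phenotypes.
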