>Addgene plasmid #53860 | FAM165B_pCSdest | addgene partial sequence | sequence record 153888 | CMV-F 5'-CGCAAATGGGCGGTAGGCGTG-3'
ACCGCCATTCTGCCTGGGGACGTCGGAGCAAGCTTGATTTAGGTGACACTATAGAATACAAGCTACTTGT
TCTTTTTGCAGGATCCCATCGATTCGAATTCAAGGATCACAAGTTTGTACAAAAAAGCAGGCACCATGAA
TTGGAAGGTTCTTGAGCACGTGCCCCTGCTGCTGTATATCTTGGCAGCAAAAACATTAATTCTCTGCCTG
ACATTTGCTGGGGTGAAAATGTATCAAAGAAAAAGGTTGGAGGCAAAACAACAAAAACTGGAGGCTGAAA
GGAAGAAGCAATCAGAGAAAAAAGATAACTAGAACCCAGCTTTCTTGTACAAAGTGGTGATCCTCTCGAG
CCTCTAGAACTATAGTGAGTCGTATTACGTAGATCCAGACATGATAAGATACATTGATGAGTTTGGACAA
ACCACAACTAGAATGCAGTGAAAAAAATGCTTTATTTGTGAAATTTGTGATGCTATTGCTTTATTTGTAA
CCATTATAAGCTGCAATAAACAAGTTAACAACAACAATTGCATTCATTTTATGTTTCAGGTTCAGGGGGA
GGTGTGGGAGGTTTTTTAATTCGCGGCCGCGGCGCCAATGCATTGGGCCCGGTACCCAGCTTTTGTTCCC
TTTAGTGAGGGTTAATTGCGCGCTTGGCGTAATCATGGTCATAGCTGTTTCCTGTGTGAAATTGTTATCC
GCTCACAATTCCACA
