>Addgene plasmid #53860 | FAM165B_pCSdest | addgene partial sequence | sequence record 153889 | EBV-rev 5'-GTGGTTTGTCCAAACTCATC-3'
ATACGACTCACTATAGTTCTAGAGGCTCGAGAGGATCACCACTTTGTACAAGAAAGCTGGGTTCTAGTTA
TCTTTTTTCTCTGATTGCTTCTTCCTTTCAGCCTCCAGTTTTTGTTGTTTTGCCTCCAACCTTTTTCTTT
GATACATTTTCACCCCAGCAAATGTCAGGCAGAGAATTAATGTTTTTGCTGCCAAGATATACAGCAGCAG
GGGCACGTGCTCAAGAACCTTCCAATTCATGGTGCCTGCTTTTTTGTACAAACTTGTGATCCTTGAATTC
GAATCGATGGGATCCTGCAAAAAGAACAAGTAGCTTGTATTCTATAGTGTCACCTAAATCAAGCTTGCTC
CGACGTCCCCAGGCAGAATGGCGGTTCCCTAAACGAGCATTGCTTATATAGACCTCCCATTAGGCACGCC
TACCGCCCATTTACGTCAATGGAACGCCCATTTGCGTCATTGCCCCTCCCCATTGACGTCAATGGGGATG
TACTTGGCAGCCATCGCGGGCCATTTACCGCCATTGACGTCAATGGGAGTACTGCCAATGTACCCTGGCG
TACTTCCAATAGTAATGTACTTGCCAAGTTACTATTAATAGATATTGATGTACTGCCAAGTGGGCCATTT
ACCGTCATTGACGTCAATAGGGGGCGTGAGAACGGATATGAATGGGCAATGAGCCATCCCATTGACGTCA
ATGGTGGGTGGTCCTATTGACGTCAATGGGCATTGAGCCAGGCGGGCCATTTACCGTAATTGACGTCAAT
GGGGGAGGCGCCATATACGTCAATAGGACCGCCCATATGACGTCAATAGGAA
